Addgene plasmid #245240: pMSCV-SHP2(E76K) full-length-PIG
Purpose: Production of viral vector encoding full-length SHP2
Depositing lab: Neel Shah. Depositing organization: Columbia University. Publication: The pathogenic T42A mutation in SHP2 rewires the interaction specificity of its N-terminal regulatory domain. van Vlimmeren AE, Voleti R, Chartier CA, Jiang Z, Karandur D, Humphries PA, Lo WL, Shah NH. Proc Natl Acad Sci U S A. 2024 Jul 23;121(30):e2407159121. doi: 10.1073/pnas.2407159121. Epub 2024 Jul 16. PubMed 39012820.
Backbone
  Vector backbone: pMSCV
  Vector type: Mammalian Expression, Retroviral
Growth in bacteria
  Bacterial resistance: Ampicillin, 100 μg/mL
  Growth temperature: 37°C
  Growth strain: NEB Stable
  Copy number: High Copy
Gene/Insert
  Gene/Insert name: SHP2 full-length
  Species: H. sapiens (human)
  Mutation: E76K
  Cloning method: Gibson Cloning
Terms and licenses: Academic/Nonprofit Terms; Industry Terms: Not Available to Industry
How to cite: pMSCV-SHP2(E76K) full-length-PIG was a gift from Neel Shah (Addgene plasmid # 245240 ; http://n2t.net/addgene:245240 ; RRID:Addgene_245240)
