[The description below was written by a language model from this plasmid's Addgene catalogue record and pLannotate feature annotations shown in this document.]
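Description:
pMSCV-SHP2(E76K) full-length-PIG is a gammaretroviral transfer plasmid of about 9.5 kb, built on the murine stem cell virus (MSCV) backbone and intended for producing retrovirus that delivers full-length human SHP2 (the tyrosine phosphatase encoded by PTPN11) into mammalian cells. In bacteria it is maintained through a high-copy ColE1/pUC-type origin and selected with ampicillin via the β-lactamase gene and its own promoter. The annotation also picks up short remnants of lacI, the lac promoter/operator, lacZα, tetracycline resistance, rop, bom and an env fragment. These are vestigial backbone sequences rather than functional parts.

The proviral region is flanked by the murine embryonic stem cell virus 5' and 3' LTRs. Downstream of the 5' LTR lie the Ψ packaging signal and a truncated gag segment lacking its start codon, which together promote efficient encapsidation of the genomic RNA when packaging functions are supplied in trans. No separate promoter is annotated upstream of the PTPN11 coding sequence, so SHP2 is presumably transcribed from the 5' LTR. The catalogue lists an E76K substitution in the insert, and the feature table shows no epitope tags. Following the insert is the "PIG" cassette: a mouse PGK promoter driving a puromycin N-acetyltransferase gene, then an EMCV IRES and EGFP. Transduced cells can therefore be enriched by puromycin selection and tracked or sorted by green fluorescence, independently of the SHP2 transcript.

According to the record, the construct is used to generate viral vector encoding full-length SHP2, in a study concerned with pathogenic SHP2 mutations. It is suited to stable expression of this SHP2 variant in cultured mammalian cells for comparison with other forms of the protein.
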