Features (pLannotate 1.2.2; 22 found; start..end, strand, type, name):
    730..822     +  CDS            lacI (fragment): lac repressor; lacI; The lac repressor binds to the lac operator to inhibit transcription in E. coli. This inhibition can be relieved by adding lactose or isopropyl-β-D-thiogalactopyranoside (IPTG).
    835..856     +  protein_bind   CAP binding site: CAP binding activates transcription in the presence of cAMP. E. coli catabolite activator protein
    871..901     +  promoter       lac promoter: promoter for the E. coli lac operon
    909..925     +  protein_bind   lac operator: The lac repressor binds to the lac operator to inhibit transcription in E. coli. This inhibition can be relieved by adding lactose or isopropyl-β-D-thiogalactopyranoside (IPTG). lac repressor encoded by lacI
   1087..1601    -  LTR            3' LTR: 3' long terminal repeat from murine embryonic stem cell virus
   1660..1686    -  misc_feature   MCS (fragment): pBluescript multiple cloning site
   1703..2422    -  CDS            EGFP: the original enhanced GFP (Yang et al., 1996) mammalian codon-optimized
   2436..2898    -  misc_feature   IRES: internal ribosome entry site (IRES) of the encephalomyocarditis virus (EMCV)
   3064..3663    -  CDS            PuroR: puromycin N-acetyltransferase; pac from Streptomyces alboniger; confers resistance to puromycin
   3684..4183    -  promoter       PGK promoter: mouse phosphoglycerate kinase 1 promoter
   4197..5975    -  CDS            PTPN11: PTN11_HUMAN - Also known as PTP2C, SHPTP2. Experimental evidence at protein level: Swiss-Prot protein existence level 1. Acts downstream of various receptor and cytoplasmic protein tyrosine kinases to participate in the signal transduction from the cell surface to the nucleus (PubMed:10655584, PubMed:18559669, PubMed:18829466, PubMed:26742426, PubMed:28074573). Positively regulates MAPK signal transduction pathway (PubMed:28074573). Dephosphorylates GAB1, ARHGAP35 and EGFR (PubMed:28074573). Dephosphorylates ROCK2 at 'Tyr-722' resulting in stimulation of its RhoA binding activity (PubMed:18559
   6042..6458    -  CDS            gag (truncated): truncated Moloney murine leukemia virus (MMLV) gag gene lacking the start codon
   6525..6866    -  misc_feature   MESV Ψ: packaging signal of murine embryonic stem cell virus
   6930..7446    -  LTR            5' LTR: 5' long terminal repeat from murine embryonic stem cell virus
   7488..7586    -  CDS            env (fragment): murine leukemia virus gPr80 envelope polyprotein precursor; env; proteolytically cleaved into gp70SU and p15TM subunits
   7587..7788    +  CDS            TcR (fragment): tetracycline efflux protein; tet; confers resistance to tetracycline
   7788..7937    +  CDS            lacZα (fragment): LacZα fragment of β-galactosidase; lacZ fragment
   7943..8042    -  misc_feature   bom (fragment): basis of mobility region from pBR322
   8144..8179    -  CDS            rop (fragment): Rop protein, which maintains plasmids at low copy number; rop
   8274..8378    +  promoter       AmpR promoter: bla
   8379..9239    +  CDS            AmpR: β-lactamase; bla; confers resistance to ampicillin, carbenicillin, and related antibiotics
   9410..547     +  rep_origin     ori (across the origin): high-copy-number ColE1/pMB1/pBR322/pUC origin of replication
>Addgene plasmid #245240 | pMSCV-SHP2(E76K) full-length-PIG | addgene full sequence | sequence record 488023 | Addgene NGS Result
AAAAAAACCACCGCTACCAGCGGTGGTTTGTTTGCCGGATCAAGAGCTACCAACTCTTTTTCCGAAGGTA
ACTGGCTTCAGCAGAGCGCAGATACCAAATACTGTTCTTCTAGTGTAGCCGTAGTTAGGCCACCACTTCA
AGAACTCTGTAGCACCGCCTACATACCTCGCTCTGCTAATCCTGTTACCAGTGGCTGCTGCCAGTGGCGA
TAAGTCGTGTCTTACCGGGTTGGACTCAAGACGATAGTTACCGGATAAGGCGCAGCGGTCGGGCTGAACG
GGGGGTTCGTGCACACAGCCCAGCTTGGAGCGAACGACCTACACCGAACTGAGATACCTACAGCGTGAGC
TATGAGAAAGCGCCACGCTTCCCGAAGGGAGAAAGGCGGACAGGTATCCGGTAAGCGGCAGGGTCGGAAC
AGGAGAGCGCACGAGGGAGCTTCCAGGGGGAAACGCCTGGTATCTTTATAGTCCTGTCGGGTTTCGCCAC
CTCTGACTTGAGCGTCGATTTTTGTGATGCTCGTCAGGGGGGCGGAGCCTATGGAAAAACGCCAGCAACG
CGGCCTTTTTACGGTTCCTGGCCTTTTGCTGGCCTTTTGCTCACATGTTCTTTCCTGCGTTATCCCCTGA
TTCTGTGGATAACCGTATTACCGCCTTTGAGTGAGCTGATACCGCTCGCCGCAGCCGAACGACCGAGCGC
AGCGAGTCAGTGAGCGAGGAAGCGGAAGAGCGCCCAATACGCAAACCGCCTCTCCCCGCGCGTTGGCCGA
TTCATTAATGCAGCTGGCACGACAGGTTTCCCGACTGGAAAGCGGGCAGTGAGCGCAACGCAATTAATGT
GAGTTAGCTCACTCATTAGGCACCCCAGGCTTTACACTTTATGCTTCCGGCTCGTATGTTGTGTGGAATT
GTGAGCGGATAACAATTTCACAATTCTCCCCAGCTCTTTCTGCGCTGTCCATAATGAACTATTTCAGGAG
TATTGGAGTATGTGGATTCAAAACAGTGGCTAATTGAGTCAGGATTACTTAATATTCGACTCCTACCCTC
AGAATGTTGTTCTCCAACTTCAAGAAACTGTTACCCATGAAAGACCCCCGCTGACGGGTAGTCAATCACT
CAGAGGAGACCCTCCCAAGGAACAGCGAGACCACAAGTCGGATGCAACTGCAAGAGGGTTTATTGGATAC
ACGGGTACCCGGGCGACGCAGTCTATCGGAGGACTGGCGCGCCGAGTGAGGGGTTGTGGGCTCTTTTATT
GAGCTCGGGGAGCAGAAGCGCGCGAACAGAAGCGAGAAGCGAACTGATTGGTTAGTTCAAATAAGGCACA
GGGTCATTTCAGGTCCTTGGGGCACCCTGGAAACATCTGATGGTTCTCTAGAAACTGCTGAGGGCGGGAC
CGCATCTGGGGACCATCTGTTCTTGGCCCTGAGCCGGGGCAGGAACTGCTTACCACAGATATCCTGTTTG
GCCCATATTCTGCTGTCTCTCTGTTCCTAACCTTGATCTGAACTTCTCTATTCTCAGTTATGTATTTTCC
ATGCCTTGCAAAATGGCGTTACTTAAGCTAGCTTGCCAAACCTACAGGTGGGGTCTTTCATTCCCCCCTT
TTTCTGGAGACTAAATAAAATCTTTTATTTTATCGATAAGCTTGGCTGCAGGTCGACGGTATCGATAAGC
TTGATAATTCTTAATTAATTCATTACTTGTACAGCTCGTCCATGCCGAGAGTGATCCCGGCGGCGGTCAC
GAACTCCAGCAGGACCATGTGATCGCGCTTCTCGTTGGGGTCTTTGCTCAGGGCGGACTGGGTGCTCAGG
TAGTGGTTGTCGGGCAGCAGCACGGGGCCGTCGCCGATGGGGGTGTTCTGCTGGTAGTGGTCGGCGAGCT
GCACGCTGCCGTCCTCGATGTTGTGGCGGATCTTGAAGTTCGCCTTGATGCCGTTCTTCTGCTTGTCGGC
CATGATATAGACGTTGTGGCTGTTGTAGTTGTACTCCAGCTTGTGCCCCAGGATGTTGCCGTCCTCCTTG
AAGTCGATGCCCTTCAGCTCGATGCGGTTCACCAGGGTGTCGCCCTCGAACTTCACCTCGGCGCGGGTCT
TGTAGTTGCCGTCGTCCTTGAAGAAGATGGTGCGCTCCTGGACGTAGCCTTCGGGCATGGCGGACTTGAA
GAAGTCGTGCTGCTTCATGTGGTCGGGGTAGCGGCTGAAGCACTGCACGCCGTAGGTCAGGGTGGTCACG
AGGGTGGGCCAGGGCACGGGCAGCTTGCCGGTGGTGCAGATGAACTTCAGGGTCAGCTTGCCGTAGGTGG
CATCGCCCTCGCCCTCGCCAGACACGCTGAACTTGTGGCCGTTTACGTCGCCGTCCAGCTCGACCAGGAT
GGGCACCACCCCGGTGAACAGCTCCTCGCCCTTGCTCACCATGGTTGTGGCCATATTATCATCGTGTTTT
TCAAAGGAAAACCACGTCCCCGTGGTTCGGGGGGCCTAGACGTTTTTTTAACCTCGACTAAACACATGTA
AAGCATGTGCACCGAGGCCCCAGATCAGATCCCATACAATGGGGTACCTTCTGGGCATCCTTCAGCCCCT
TGTTGAATACGCTTGAGGAGAGCCATTTGACTCTTTCCACAACTATCCAACTCACAACGTGGCACTGGGG
TTGTGCCGCCTTTGCAGGTGTATCTTATACACGTGGCTTTTGGCCGCAGAGGCACCTGTCGCCAGGTGGG
GGGTTCCGCTGCCTGCAAAGGGTCGCTACAGACGTTGTTTGTCTTCAAGAAGCTTCCAGAGGAACTGCTT
CCTTCACGACATTCAACAGACCTTGCATTCCTTTGGCGAGAGGGGAAAGACCCCTAGGAATGCTCGTCAA
GAAGACAGGGCCAGGTTTCCGGGCCCTCACATTGCCAAAAGACGGCAATATGGTGGAAAATAACATATAG
ACAAACGCACACCGGCCTTATTCCAAGCGGCTTCGGCCAGTAACGTTAGGGGGGGGGGGCGGAATTGGAT
GCATGGGGTCGTGCGCTCCTTTCGGTCGGGCGCTGCGGGTCGTGGGGCGGGCGTCAGGCACCGGGCTTGC
GGGTCATGCACCAGGTGCGCGGTCCTTCGGGCACCTCGACGTCGGCGGTGACGGTGAAGCCGAGCCGCTC
GTAGAAGGGGAGGTTGCGGGGCGCGGAGGTCTCCAGGAAGGCGGGCACCCCGGCGCGCTCGGCCGCCTCC
ACTCCGGGGAGCACGACGGCGCTGCCCAGACCCTTGCCCTGGTGGTCGGGCGAGACGCCGACGGTGGCCA
GGAACCACGCGGGCTCCTTGGGCCGGTGCGGCGCCAGGAGGCCTTCCATCTGTTGCTGCGCGGCCAGCCG
GGAACCGCTCAACTCGGCCATGCGCGGGCCGATCTCGGCGAACACCGCCCCCGCTTCGACGCTCTCCGGC
GTGGTCCAGACCGCCACCGCGGCGCCGTCGTCCGCGACCCACACCTTGCCGATGTCGAGCCCGACGCGCG
TGAGGAAGAGTTCTTGCAGCTCGGTGACCCGCTCGATGTGGCGGTCCGGATCGACGGTGTGGCGCGTGGC
GGGGTAGTCGGCGAACGCGGCGGCGAGGGTGCGTACGGCCCTGGGGACGTCGTCGCGGGTGGCGAGGCGC
ACCGTGGGCTTGTACTCGGTCATGGTAAGCTTGGGCTGCAGGTCGAAAGGCCCGGAGATGAGGAAGAGGA
GAACAGCGCGGCAGACGTGCGCTTTTGAAGCGTGCAGAATGCCGGGCCTCCGGAGGACCTTCGGGCGCCC
GCCCCGCCCCTGAGCCCGCCCCTGAGCCCGCCCCCGGACCCACCCCTTCCCAGCCTCTGAGCCCAGAAAG
CGAAGGAGCAAAGCTGCTATTGGCCGCTGCCCCAAAGGCCTACCCGCTTCCATTGCTCAGCGGTGCTGTC
CATCTGCACGAGACTAGTGAGACGTGCTACTTCCATTTGTCACGTCCTGCACGACGCGAGCTGCGGGGCG
GGGGGGAACTTCCTGACTAGGGGAGGAGTAGAAGGTGGCGCGAAGGGGCCACCAAAGAACGGAGCCGGTT
GGCGCCTACCGGTGGATGTGGAATGTGTGCGAGGCCAGAGGCCACTTGTGTAGCGCCAAGTGCCCAGCGG
GGCTGCTAAAGCGCATGCTCCAGACTGCCTTGGGAAAAGCGCCTCCCCTACCCGGTAGAATTCTTATCTG
AAACTTTTCTGCTGTTGCATCAGGCCCACGTTTTCATAGACTCTAGCACTGTCTTCTCTCATTTCTGCAC
AGGGTGGCGTTGGAGTACAAGGCGGGAGAGGGCTCTGATCTCCACTCGTCTGGTCCGCTAGAGAATACTT
AATATTTGTATATTCGTGCCCTTTCCTCTTGCTTTTCTGCTCTTCTTCAATCCTGCGCTGTAGTGTTTCA
ATATAATGCTGGACCGCCATATAGATAAATCGGTACTGTGCTTCTGTCTGGACCATCCCTGACCTCTGAG
ACCGCACCATCTGGATGGTTTTGGGAACGTCAATATCGCAGTCAACACCTTTCTCTCTGATGATGTCAAT
AAGAATATCAATCACAATGAACGTCCCTGTCCGGCCAATTCCAGCACTGCAGTGCACCACGACCGGCCCT
GCATCCATGATGCTCTCCTGCTTATGGTGCACCTCCTCCAGGAAGTCCAGCACGCCCCCAGGGTCGCTGG
GCACGCCGTGGTCCGGCCAGGTCCGAAAGTGGTATTGCCAGACCGTTCTCTCCGTATTCCCTTGTCCAAC
CTTTGAAAGTTTAAGTTCTCTTAGCGTATAGTCATGAGCGGCGCTTTCTTTGACGTTCCTAACACGCATG
ACGCCATATTCTTTTAGAGCATACTCATCAGGCCAGTATTTGACACATTTACTCTTTCCTCTCTCCACTT
CTTTCGTTGTCATGACAATCACTCGGGAGTTTTCTTGGAACACCATCCGCCAAAAGTCATTCACCGTGTT
TTGCAGGCAGCCTTGTGTGGCAATGTAACTCTTTTTGGGCTTTGAATTGTTGCACTTGGTTTCAAATTCA
GGCATGATGATATTTGCATTGATGTAATCTGAAACAGGCTCATTGGGATCACCATCGTGTAGGACAACCC
TGGTATGATCAAAGGGCAGGATGTTTTTATATCTATTTTTGTTTTTGTTTTCTTGCCTTTGACCCTCTTT
TCGGCTGTAGAGAAGTTTGCACTCCTGTTGTTGTAGTGTCTCAAATTCTTCCCAAAAGCCTTGTTTGACT
TTATCTGTGGTCTCAGCTAATTTGCTTAGTTCTCGAACTCTGCTTTCTATTTCAGCAGCATTTATACGAG
TCGTGTTAAGGGGCTGCTTGAGTTGTAGTACTGTACCCAATGTTTCCACCATAGGATTCTTCTTATAATG
TTCCACAAGATCTGTCAAAGAATCAAACCGTTCTCCTCCACCAACGTCGTATTTCAGTTCCTGACAGCGA
ATCATAACATGGGTCACTTTAGACTTGCCGTCATTGCTCTCCCCTTTGTCATCACCAGTGCGCACAGAAA
GAACAAAATCTCCAGGGTGGCTCTGGCTCTCTCGTACAAGAAAACTACCATGTTTTCCTTTTTCAGTTAA
TAATTTCTCTGCTTCTTTCCCAGAGAGATGTCCATGAAACCACCTTTCAGAGGTAGGATCTGCACAGTTC
AGAGGATATTTAAGCTCAATGACATCTCCATTCTTCTCTTTTAATTGCCCGTGATGTTCCATGTAATACT
GGACCAACTTAGCCAAAGTGGCAAATTTCTCCCCTCCATACAGGTCATAGTAATCACCAGTGTTCTGAAT
CTTGATGTGGGTGACAGCTCCATTTCTTCTAACGGAAAGTGTGAAGTCTCCAGGGTTACTTTTACTAGGC
CTTGCCAAAAAACTGCCATCAACTCCTCTTGTCAACAGTAGGTTTTCTGCCTCCACACCAGTGATATTTG
GGTGAAACCATCTCCGCGATGTCATCTGCCCAGACTGCCCTCCCAGATCCTCTTCTGAGATGAGTTTTTG
TTCCATGGTAGATCTAATTCCGGCGCCTAGAGAAGGAGTGAGGGCTGGATAAAGGGAGGATCGAGGCGGG
GTCGAACGAGGAGGTTCAAGGGGGAGAGACGGGGCGGATGGAGGAAGAGGAGGCGGAGGCTTAGGGTGTA
CAAAGGGCTTGACCCAGGGAGGGGGGTCAAAAGCCAAGGCTTCCCAGGTCACGATGTAGGGGACCTGGTC
TGGGTGTCCATGCGGGCCAGGTGAAAAGACCTTGATCTTAACCTGGGTGATGAGGTCTCGGTTAAAGGTG
CCGTCTCGCGGCCATCCGACGTTAAAGGTTGGCCATTCTGCAGAGCAGAAGGTAACCCAACGTCTCTTCT
TGACATCTACCGACTGGTTGTGAGCGATCCGCTCGACATCTTTCCAGTGACCTAAGGTCAAACTTAAGGG
AGTGGTAACAGTCTGGCCCTAATTTTCAGACAAATACAGAAACACAGTCAGACAGAGACAACACAGAACG
ATGCTGCAGCGCTGCAGCAGACAAGACGCGCGGCTTCGGTTCCAAACCGAAAGCAAAAATTCAGACGGAG
GCGGGAACTGTTTTAGGTTCTCGTCTCCTACCAGAACCACATATCCTGACGGGGTCGGATTCCACATCGA
CTCCCTTCCTCAGGTCGGGCCACAAAAACGGCCCCCAAAGTCCCTGGGACGTCTCCCAGGGTTGCGGCCG
GGTGTTCAGAACTCGTCAGTTCCACCACGGGTCCGCCAGATACAGAGCTAGTTAGCTAACTAGTACAGAC
GCAGGCGCAAACATTAGATGCCGGCACAAACACGCACAAAGACAGAGACAGACACGAAACGACCGCTGGC
CAGCTTACCTCCCGGCGGGGGGGTCGGTGGTCCCTGGGCAGGGGTCTCCAAATCTCGGTGGAACCTCCAA
ATGAAAGACCCCCGAGGTGGGCAGTCAATCAATCTGAGGAGACCCTCCCAAGGATCAGCGAGTCCACGAT
TCGGATGCAAACAGCAAGAGGCTTTATTGGGAATACGGGTACCCGGGCGACGCAGTCTATCGGAGGACTG
GCGCGCCGAGTGAGGGGTTGTGGGCTCTTTTATTGAGCTCGGGGAGCAGAAGCGCGCGAACAGAAGCGAG
AAGCGAACTGATTGGTTAGTTCAAATAAGGCACAGGGTCATTTCAGGTCCTTGGGGCACCCTGGAAACAT
CTGATGGTTCTCTAGAAACTGCTGAGGGCGGGACCGCATCTGGGGACCATCTGTTCTTGGCCCTGAGCCG
GGGCAGGAACTGCTTACCACAGATATCCTGTTTGGCCCATATTCTGCTGTCTCTCTGTTCCTAACCTTGA
TCTGAACTTCTCTATTCTCAGTTATGTATTTTCCATGCCTTGCAAAATGGCGTTACTTAAGCTAGCTTGC
CAAACCTACAGGTGGGGTCTTTCATTCCCCCCTTTTTCTGGAGACTAAATAAAATCTTTTATTTTATCTA
TGGCTCGTACTCTATAGGCTTCAGCTGGTGATATTGTTGAGTCAAAACTAGAGCCTGGACCACTGATATC
CTGTCTTTAACAAATTGGACTAATCGCCTCTACGCCGGACGCATCGTGGCCGGCATCACCGGCGCCACAG
GTGCGGTTGCTGGCGCCTATATCGCCGACATCACCGATGGGGAAGATCGGGCTCGCCACTTCGGGCTCAT
GAGCGCTTGTTTCGGCGTGGGTATGGTGGCAGGCCCCGTGGCCGGGGGACTGTTGGGCGCCATCTCCTTG
CATGCACCATTCCTTGCGCCGTCGTTTTACAACGTCGTGACTGGGAAAACCCTGGCGTTACCCAACTTAA
TCGCCTTGCAGCACATCCCCCTTTCGCCAGCTGGCGTAATAGCGAAGAGGCCCGCACCGATCGCCCTTCC
CAACAGTTGCGCAGCCTGAATGGCGAATGGCGCCTGATGCGGTATTTTCTCCTTACGCATCTGTGCGGTA
TTTCACACCGCATATGGTGCACTCTCAGTACAATCTGCTCTGATGCCGCATAGTTAAGCCAGCCCCGACA
CCCGCCAACACCCGCTGACGCGCCCTGACGGGCTTGTCTGCTCCCGGCATCCGCTTACAGACAAGCTGTG
ACCGTCTCCGGGAGCTGCATGTGTCAGAGGTTTTCACCGTCATCACCGAAACGCGCGAGACGAAAGGGCC
TCGTGATACGCCTATTTTTATAGGTTAATGTCATGATAATAATGGTTTCTTAGACGTCAGGTGGCACTTT
TCGGGGAAATGTGCGCGGAACCCCTATTTGTTTATTTTTCTAAATACATTCAAATATGTATCCGCTCATG
AGACAATAACCCTGATAAATGCTTCAATAATATTGAAAAAGGAAGAGTATGAGTATTCAACATTTCCGTG
TCGCCCTTATTCCCTTTTTTGCGGCATTTTGCCTTCCTGTTTTTGCTCACCCAGAAACGCTGGTGAAAGT
AAAAGATGCTGAAGATCAGTTGGGTGCACGAGTGGGTTACATCGAACTGGATCTCAACAGCGGTAAGATC
CTTGAGAGTTTTCGCCCCGAAGAACGTTTTCCAATGATGAGCACTTTTAAAGTTCTGCTATGTGGCGCGG
TATTATCCCGTATTGACGCCGGGCAAGAGCAACTCGGTCGCCGCATACACTATTCTCAGAATGACTTGGT
TGAGTACTCACCAGTCACAGAAAAGCATCTTACGGATGGCATGACAGTAAGAGAATTATGCAGTGCTGCC
ATAACCATGAGTGATAACACTGCGGCCAACTTACTTCTGACAACGATCGGAGGACCGAAGGAGCTAACCG
CTTTTTTGCACAACATGGGGGATCATGTAACTCGCCTTGATCGTTGGGAACCGGAGCTGAATGAAGCCAT
ACCAAACGACGAGCGTGACACCACGATGCCTGTAGCAATGGCAACAACGTTGCGCAAACTATTAACTGGC
GAACTACTTACTCTAGCTTCCCGGCAACAATTAATAGACTGGATGGAGGCGGATAAAGTTGCAGGACCAC
TTCTGCGCTCGGCCCTTCCGGCTGGCTGGTTTATTGCTGATAAATCTGGAGCCGGTGAGCGTGGGTCTCG
CGGTATCATTGCAGCACTGGGGCCAGATGGTAAGCCCTCCCGTATCGTAGTTATCTACACGACGGGGAGT
CAGGCAACTATGGATGAACGAAATAGACAGATCGCTGAGATAGGTGCCTCACTGATTAAGCATTGGTAAC
TGTCAGACCAAGTTTACTCATATATACTTTAGATTGATTTAAAACTTCATTTTTAATTTAAAAGGATCTA
GGTGAAGATCCTTTTTGATAATCTCATGACCAAAATCCCTTAACGTGAGTTTTCGTTCCACTGAGCGTCA
GACCCCGTAGAAAAGATCAAAGGATCTTCTTGAGATCCTTTTTTTCTGCGCGTAATCTGCTGCTTGCAAA
C
